>Addgene plasmid #66131 | pET11a+CYP119 | depositor full sequence | sequence record 112678 | pET11a+CYP119 sequence 6748 bps
TTCTTGAAGACGAAAGGGCCTCGTGATACGCCTATTTTTATAGGTTAATGTCATGATAATAATGGTTTCT
TAGACGTCAGGTGGCACTTTTCGGGGAAATGTGCGCGGAACCCCTATTTGTTTATTTTTCTAAATACATT
CAAATATGTATCCGCTCATGAGACAATAACCCTGATAAATGCTTCAATAATATTGAAAAAGGAAGAGTAT
GAGTATTCAACATTTCCGTGTCGCCCTTATTCCCTTTTTTGCGGCATTTTGCCTTCCTGTTTTTGCTCAC
CCAGAAACGCTGGTGAAAGTAAAAGATGCTGAAGATCAGTTGGGTGCACGAGTGGGTTACATCGAACTGG
ATCTCAACAGCGGTAAGATCCTTGAGAGTTTTCGCCCCGAAGAACGTTTTCCAATGATGAGCACTTTTAA
AGTTCTGCTATGTGGCGCGGTATTATCCCGTGTTGACGCCGGGCAAGAGCAACTCGGTCGCCGCATACAC
TATTCTCAGAATGACTTGGTTGAGTACTCACCAGTCACAGAAAAGCATCTTACGGATGGCATGACAGTAA
GAGAATTATGCAGTGCTGCCATAACCATGAGTGATAACACTGCGGCCAACTTACTTCTGACAACGATCGG
AGGACCGAAGGAGCTAACCGCTTTTTTGCACAACATGGGGGATCATGTAACTCGCCTTGATCGTTGGGAA
CCGGAGCTGAATGAAGCCATACCAAACGACGAGCGTGACACCACGATGCCTGCAGCAATGGCAACAACGT
TGCGCAAACTATTAACTGGCGAACTACTTACTCTAGCTTCCCGGCAACAATTAATAGACTGGATGGAGGC
GGATAAAGTTGCAGGACCACTTCTGCGCTCGGCCCTTCCGGCTGGCTGGTTTATTGCTGATAAATCTGGA
GCCGGTGAGCGTGGGTCTCGCGGTATCATTGCAGCACTGGGGCCAGATGGTAAGCCCTCCCGTATCGTAG
TTATCTACACGACGGGGAGTCAGGCAACTATGGATGAACGAAATAGACAGATCGCTGAGATAGGTGCCTC
ACTGATTAAGCATTGGTAACTGTCAGACCAAGTTTACTCATATATACTTTAGATTGATTTAAAACTTCAT
TTTTAATTTAAAAGGATCTAGGTGAAGATCCTTTTTGATAATCTCATGACCAAAATCCCTTAACGTGAGT
TTTCGTTCCACTGAGCGTCAGACCCCGTAGAAAAGATCAAAGGATCTTCTTGAGATCCTTTTTTTCTGCG
CGTAATCTGCTGCTTGCAAACAAAAAAACCACCGCTACCAGCGGTGGTTTGTTTGCCGGATCAAGAGCTA
CCAACTCTTTTTCCGAAGGTAACTGGCTTCAGCAGAGCGCAGATACCAAATACTGTCCTTCTAGTGTAGC
CGTAGTTAGGCCACCACTTCAAGAACTCTGTAGCACCGCCTACATACCTCGCTCTGCTAATCCTGTTACC
AGTGGCTGCTGCCAGTGGCGATAAGTCGTGTCTTACCGGGTTGGACTCAAGACGATAGTTACCGGATAAG
GCGCAGCGGTCGGGCTGAACGGGGGGTTCGTGCACACAGCCCAGCTTGGAGCGAACGACCTACACCGAAC
TGAGATACCTACAGCGTGAGCTATGAGAAAGCGCCACGCTTCCCGAAGGGAGAAAGGCGGACAGGTATCC
GGTAAGCGGCAGGGTCGGAACAGGAGAGCGCACGAGGGAGCTTCCAGGGGGAAACGCCTGGTATCTTTAT
AGTCCTGTCGGGTTTCGCCACCTCTGACTTGAGCGTCGATTTTTGTGATGCTCGTCAGGGGGGCGGAGCC
TATGGAAAAACGCCAGCAACGCGGCCTTTTTACGGTTCCTGGCCTTTTGCTGGCCTTTTGCTCACATGTT
CTTTCCTGCGTTATCCCCTGATTCTGTGGATAACCGTATTACCGCCTTTGAGTGAGCTGATACCGCTCGC
CGCAGCCGAACGACCGAGCGCAGCGAGTCAGTGAGCGAGGAAGCGGAAGAGCGCCTGATGCGGTATTTTC
TCCTTACGCATCTGTGCGGTATTTCACACCGCATATATGGTGCACTCTCAGTACAATCTGCTCTGATGCC
GCATAGTTAAGCCAGTATACACTCCGCTATCGCTACGTGACTGGGTCATGGCTGCGCCCCGACACCCGCC
AACACCCGCTGACGCGCCCTGACGGGCTTGTCTGCTCCCGGCATCCGCTTACAGACAAGCTGTGACCGTC
TCCGGGAGCTGCATGTGTCAGAGGTTTTCACCGTCATCACCGAAACGCGCGAGGCAGCTGCGGTAAAGCT
CATCAGCGTGGTCGTGAAGCGATTCACAGATGTCTGCCTGTTCATCCGCGTCCAGCTCGTTGAGTTTCTC
CAGAAGCGTTAATGTCTGGCTTCTGATAAAGCGGGCCATGTTAAGGGCGGTTTTTTCCTGTTTGGTCACT
GATGCCTCCGTGTAAGGGGGATTTCTGTTCATGGGGGTAATGATACCGATGAAACGAGAGAGGATGCTCA
CGATACGGGTTACTGATGATGAACATGCCCGGTTACTGGAACGTTGTGAGGGTAAACAACTGGCGGTATG
GATGCGGCGGGACCAGAGAAAAATCACTCAGGGTCAATGCCAGCGCTTCGTTAATACAGATGTAGGTGTT
CCACAGGGTAGCCAGCAGCATCCTGCGATGCAGATCCGGAACATAATGGTGCAGGGCGCTGACTTCCGCG
TTTCCAGACTTTACGAAACACGGAAACCGAAGACCATTCATGTTGTTGCTCAGGTCGCAGACGTTTTGCA
GCAGCAGTCGCTTCACGTTCGCTCGCGTATCGGTGATTCATTCTGCTAACCAGTAAGGCAACCCCGCCAG
CCTAGCCGGGTCCTCAACGACAGGAGCACGATCATGCGCACCCGTGGCCAGGACCCAACGCTGCCCGAGA
TGCGCCGCGTGCGGCTGCTGGAGATGGCGGACGCGATGGATATGTTCTGCCAAGGGTTGGTTTGCGCATT
CACAGTTCTCCGCAAGAATTGATTGGCTCCAATTCTTGGAGTGGTGAATCCGTTAGCGAGGTGCCGCCGG
CTTCCATTCAGGTCGAGGTGGCCCGGCTCCATGCACCGCGACGCAACGCGGGGAGGCAGACAAGGTATAG
GGCGGCGCCTACAATCCATGCCAACCCGTTCCATGTGCTCGCCGAGGCGGCATAAATCGCCGTGACGATC
AGCGGTCCAGTGATCGAAGTTAGGCTGGTAAGAGCCGCGAGCGATCCTTGAAGCTGTCCCTGATGGTCGT
CATCTACCTGCCTGGACAGCATGGCCTGCAACGCGGGCATCCCGATGCCGCCGGAAGCGAGAAGAATCAT
AATGGGGAAGGCCATCCAGCCTCGCGTCGCGAACGCCAGCAAGACGTAGCCCAGCGCGTCGGCCGCCATG
CCGGCGATAATGGCCTGCTTCTCGCCGAAACGTTTGGTGGCGGGACCAGTGACGAAGGCTTGAGCGAGGG
CGTGCAAGATTCCGAATACCGCAAGCGACAGGCCGATCATCGTCGCGCTCCAGCGAAAGCGGTCCTCGCC
GAAAATGACCCAGAGCGCTGCCGGCACCTGTCCTACGAGTTGCATGATAAAGAAGACAGTCATAAGTGCG
GCGACGATAGTCATGCCCCGCGCCCACCGGAAGGAGCTGACTGGGTTGAAGGCTCTCAAGGGCATCGGTC
GAGATCCCGGTGCCTAATGAGTGAGCTAACTTACATTAATTGCGTTGCGCTCACTGCCCGCTTTCCAGTC
GGGAAACCTGTCGTGCCAGCTGCATTAATGAATCGGCCAACGCGCGGGGAGAGGCGGTTTGCGTATTGGG
CGCCAGGGTGGTTTTTCTTTTCACCAGTGAGACGGGCAACAGCTGATTGCCCTTCACCGCCTGGCCCTGA
GAGAGTTGCAGCAAGCGGTCCACGCTGGTTTGCCCCAGCAGGCGAAAATCCTGTTTGATGGTGGTTAACG
GCGGGATATAACATGAGCTGTCTTCGGTATCGTCGTATCCCACTACCGAGATATCCGCACCAACGCGCAG
CCCGGACTCGGTAATGGCGCGCATTGCGCCCAGCGCCATCTGATCGTTGGCAACCAGCATCGCAGTGGGA
ACGATGCCCTCATTCAGCATTTGCATGGTTTGTTGAAAACCGGACATGGCACTCCAGTCGCCTTCCCGTT
CCGCTATCGGCTGAATTTGATTGCGAGTGAGATATTTATGCCAGCCAGCCAGACGCAGACGCGCCGAGAC
AGAACTTAATGGGCCCGCTAACAGCGCGATTTGCTGGTGACCCAATGCGACCAGATGCTCCACGCCCAGT
CGCGTACCGTCTTCATGGGAGAAAATAATACTGTTGATGGGTGTCTGGTCAGAGACATCAAGAAATAACG
CCGGAACATTAGTGCAGGCAGCTTCCACAGCAATGGCATCCTGGTCATCCAGCGGATAGTTAATGATCAG
CCCACTGACGCGTTGCGCGAGAAGATTGTGCACCGCCGCTTTACAGGCTTCGACGCCGCTTCGTTCTACC
ATCGACACCACCACGCTGGCACCCAGTTGATCGGCGCGAGATTTAATCGCCGCGACAATTTGCGACGGCG
CGTGCAGGGCCAGACTGGAGGTGGCAACGCCAATCAGCAACGACTGTTTGCCCGCCAGTTGTTGTGCCAC
GCGGTTGGGAATGTAATTCAGCTCCGCCATCGCCGCTTCCACTTTTTCCCGCGTTTTCGCAGAAACGTGG
CTGGCCTGGTTCACCACGCGGGAAACGGTCTGATAAGAGACACCGGCATACTCTGCGACATCGTATAACG
TTACTGGTTTCACATTCACCACCCTGAATTGACTCTCTTCCGGGCGCTATCATGCCATACCGCGAAAGGT
TTTGCGCCATTCGATGGTGTCCGGGATCTCGACGCTCTCCCTTATGCGACTCCTGCATTAGGAAGCAGCC
CAGTAGTAGGTTGAGGCCGTTGAGCACCGCCGCCGCAAGGAATGGTGCATGCAAGGAGATGGCGCCCAAC
AGTCCCCCGGCCACGGGGCCTGCCACCATACCCACGCCGAAACAAGCGCTCATGAGCCCGAAGTGGCGAG
CCCGATCTTCCCCATCGGTGATGTCGGCGATATAGGCGCCAGCAACCGCACCTGTGGCGCCGGTGATGCC
GGCCACGATGCGTCCGGCGTAGAGGATCGAGATCTCGATCCCGCGAAATTAATACGACTCACTATAGGGG
AATTGTGAGCGGATAACAATTCCCCTCTAGAAATAATTTTGTTTAACTTTAAGAAGGAGATATACATATG
TATGACTGGTTTAGTGAGATGAGAAAGAAAGACCCAGTGTATTATGACGGAAACATTTGGCAGGTGTTTT
CCTATAGGTACACAAAGGAGGTTTTAAACAACTTTTCGAAATTCTCCTCAGATCTTACAGGTTACCACGA
AAGGCTTGAGGACCTAAGGAACGGTAAAATAAGGTTCGACATCCCCACTAGGTATACCATGCTGACCTCA
GATCCCCCTCTCCATGATGAGTTAAGATCAATGTCAGCAGATATATTCTCGCCTCAAAAGCTACAGACAC
TTGAGACATTTATTAGGGAGACCACCAGAAGCCTATTAGACTCAATTGACCCTAGGGAAGACGACATAGT
GAAGAAGTTAGCTGTTCCACTACCAATAATAGTTATCTCAAAAATATTGGGTCTCCCAATTGAAGATAAG
GAGAAGTTCAAAGAGTGGTCAGACTTAGTCGCATTCAGGTTGGGTAAGCCTGGAGAAATATTTGAGCTAG
GTAAGAAGTACCTTGAGTTAATAGGTTATGTGAAGGATCATCTAAATTCAGGGACCGAAGTGGTCAGCAG
AGTTGTCAACTCAAACCTCTCAGACATAGAGAAACTCGGATACATTATTTTACTTCTCATAGCGGGTAAT
GAGACTACAACTAACTTAATATCAAACTCTGTTATTGACTTCACTAGGTTTAACCTGTGGCAGAGGATAA
GGGAAGAGAACCTCTACCTTAAGGCTATCGAAGAGGCTTTAAGGTATTCTCCTCCTGTGATGAGGACTGT
AAGAAAGACTAAGGAAAGAGTGAAATTGGGTGATCAGACTATTGAAGAGGGAGAGTACGTTAGAGTATGG
ATAGCCTCAGCAAACAGGGACGAGGAGGTGTTTCATGACGGAGAGAAGTTCATCCCTGACAGGAATCCGA
ACCCACACTTAAGCTTTGGGTCTGGAATACATCTGTGTTTAGGTGCTCCTTTGGCTAGATTAGAGGCAAG
AATAGCAATTGAGGAATTTTCAAAAAGGTTTAGGCACATTGAGATATTGGATACTGAAAAAGTTCCAAAT
GAAGTGCTGAATGGTTATAAGAGACTAGTGGTCAGGTTGAAGAGTAATGAATAAGGATCCGGCTGCTAAC
AAAGCCCGAAAGGAAGCTGAGTTGGCTGCTGCCACCGCTGAGCAATAACTAGCATAACCCCTTGGGGCCT
CTAAACGGGTCTTGAGGGGTTTTTTGCTGAAAGGAGGAACTATATCCGGATATCCCGCAAGAGGCCCGGC
AGTACCGGCATAACCAAGCCTATGCCTACAGCATCCAGGGTGACGGTGCCGAGGATGACGATGAGCGCAT
TGTTAGATTTCATACACGGTGCCTGACTGCGTTAGCAATTTAACTGTGATAAACTACCGCATTAAAGCTT
ATCGATGATAAGCTGTCAAACATGAGAA
Features (pLannotate 1.2.2; 19 found; start..end, strand, type, name):
    104..208     +  promoter       AmpR promoter: bla
    209..1069    +  CDS            AmpR: β-lactamase; bla; confers resistance to ampicillin, carbenicillin, and related antibiotics
   1240..1828    +  rep_origin     ori: high-copy-number ColE1/pMB1/pBR322/pUC origin of replication
   2014..2156    -  misc_feature   bom: basis of mobility region from pBR322
   2258..2449    -  CDS            rop: Rop protein, which maintains plasmids at low copy number; rop
   2466..2846    +  CDS            YPB1_ECOLX: Protein predicted: Swiss-Prot protein existence level 4. From Escherichia coli.
   3088..3712    -  CDS            TcR (fragment): tetracycline efflux protein; tet; confers resistance to tetracycline
   3727..3748    -  protein_bind   CAP binding site: CAP binding activates transcription in the presence of cAMP. E. coli catabolite activator protein
   3761..4843    -  CDS            lacI: lac repressor; lacI; The lac repressor binds to the lac operator to inhibit transcription in E. coli. This inhibition can be relieved by adding lactose or isopropyl-β-D-thiogalactopyranoside (IPTG).
   4844..4921    -  promoter       lacI promoter: lacI
   4929..5208    -  CDS            TcR (fragment): tetracycline efflux protein; tet; confers resistance to tetracycline
   5230..5248    +  promoter       T7 promoter: promoter for bacteriophage T7 RNA polymerase
   5249..5273    +  protein_bind   lac operator: The lac repressor binds to the lac operator to inhibit transcription in E. coli. This inhibition can be relieved by adding lactose or isopropyl-β-D-thiogalactopyranoside (IPTG). lac repressor encoded by lacI
   5288..5310    +  RBS            RBS: efficient ribosome binding site from bacteriophage T7 gene 10 (Olins and Rangwala, 1989)
   5318..6421    +  CDS            cyp119: CP119_SULAC - Experimental evidence at protein level: Swiss-Prot protein existence level 1. The endogenous substrate is not known. In vitro, catalyzes the H(2)O(2)-dependent epoxidation of styrene, cis-beta-methylstyrene, and cis-stilbene with retention of stereochemistry. Is able to use cumene hydroperoxide (CHP) or tert-butyl hydroperoxide (TBHP) instead of H(2)O(2) as the electron acceptor. Can also hydroxylate fatty acids such as lauric acid. From Sulfolobus acidocaldarius (strain ATCC 33909 / DSM 639 / JCM 8929 / NBRC 15157 / NCIMB 11770).
   6432..6481    +  CDS            SET1 (fragment): solubility-enhancement tag derived from T7 phage gene 10B
   6489..6536    +  terminator     T7 terminator: transcription terminator for bacteriophage T7 RNA polymerase
   6559..6663    -  CDS            TcR (fragment): tetracycline efflux protein; tet; confers resistance to tetracycline
   6711..6739    -  promoter       tet promoter: E. coli promoter for tetracycline efflux protein gene
