[The description below was written by a language model from this plasmid's Addgene catalogue record and pLannotate feature annotations shown in this document.]
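Description:
pET11a+CYP119 is a bacterial expression plasmid built on the Novagen pET-11a backbone (about 5.6 kb; 6,748 bp in total with the insert) for producing wild-type CYP119, an archaeal cytochrome P450, in E. coli. It replicates from a pBR322-type ColE1/pMB1 origin accompanied by the bom mobility region and the rop gene, which holds the plasmid at low copy number, consistent with the catalogue entry. Selection is by ampicillin through the bla β-lactamase gene and its own promoter. The tet promoter and several tetracycline-resistance fragments annotated around the expression region are non-functional remnants of the pBR322 ancestry, interrupted by the inserted cassette and lacI.

The roughly 1.1 kb CYP119 coding sequence was cloned between NdeI and BamHI sites, both retained. This places it directly downstream of the T7 promoter, a lac operator and the strong T7 gene 10 ribosome binding site, with the T7 terminator following it. No affinity or epitope tag is recorded. A short annotated fragment resembling a T7 gene 10-derived tag lies after the coding sequence and appears to be vector sequence rather than part of the protein. The plasmid-borne lacI gene supplies lac repressor, so transcription requires a host providing T7 RNA polymerase and is induced with IPTG.

The records differ on the gene's source. The depositor reports cloning it from Sulfolobus solfataricus P1 cells, whereas the Entrez link and the feature annotation assign cyp119 to Sulfolobus acidocaldarius. The annotation notes peroxide-dependent styrene epoxidation and fatty acid hydroxylation in vitro. The associated publication concerns electron donation to this P450 from foreign redox proteins assembled via PCNA, for which this untagged wild-type construct presumably provides the unfused enzyme.
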