Addgene plasmid #66131: pET11a+CYP119
Purpose: Expresses the wild type of CYP119
Depositing lab: Teruyuki Nagamune. Depositing organization: The University of Tokyo. Publication: Electron donation to an archaeal cytochrome P450 is enhanced by PCNA-mediated selective complex formation with foreign redox proteins. Suzuki R, Hirakawa H, Nagamune T. Biotechnol J. 2014 Dec;9(12):1573-81. doi: 10.1002/biot.201400007. Epub 2014 Jul 21. PubMed 24924478.
Backbone
  Vector backbone: pET-11a
  Backbone manufacturer: Novagen
  Backbone size w/o insert (bp): 5639
  Total vector size (bp): 6748
  Vector type: Bacterial Expression
Growth in bacteria
  Bacterial resistance: Ampicillin, 100 μg/mL
  Growth temperature: 37°C
  Growth strain: DH5alpha
  Copy number: Low Copy
Gene/Insert
  Gene/Insert name: CYP119
  Insert size (bp): 1109
  Entrez Gene: cyp119 (a.k.a. Saci_2081)
  Promoter: T7 promoter
  Cloning method: Restriction Enzyme; 5′ cloning site NdeI (not destroyed); 3′ cloning site BamHI (not destroyed)
  Sequencing primers: 5′ T7; 3′ T7 Terminal
Terms and licenses: Academic/Nonprofit Terms; Industry Terms: Not Available to Industry
Depositor comments: We cloned the CYP119 gene from the cell suspension of S. solfataricus P1 strain (ATCC 35091).
How to cite: pET11a+CYP119 was a gift from Teruyuki Nagamune (Addgene plasmid # 66131 ; http://n2t.net/addgene:66131 ; RRID:Addgene_66131)
