>Addgene plasmid #66131 | pET11a+CYP119 | addgene partial sequence | sequence record 117522 | T7term 5'-GCTAGTTATTGCTCAGCGG-3'
TTAGCAGCCGGATCCTTATTCATTACTCTTCAACCTGACCACTAGTCTCTTATAACCATTCAGCACTTCA
TTTGGAACTTTTTCAGTATCCAATATCTCAATGTGCCTAAACCTTTTTGAAAATTCCTCAATTGCTATTC
TTGCCTCTAATCTAGCCAAAGGAGCACCTAAACACAGATGTATTCCAGACCCAAAGCTTAAGTGTGGGTT
CGGATTCCTGTCAGGGATGAACTTCTCTCCGTCATGAAACACCTCCTCGTCCCTGTTTGCTGAGGCTATC
CATACTCTAACGTACTCTCCCTCTTCAATAGTCTGATCACCCAATTTCACTCTTTCCTTAGTCTTTCTTA
CAGTCCTCATCACAGGAGGAGAATACCTTAAAGCCTCTTCGATAGCCTTAAGGTAGAGGTTCTCTTCCCT
TATCCTCTGCCACAGGTTAAACCTAGTGAAGTCAATAACAGAGTTTGATATTAAGTTAGTTGTAGTCTCA
TTACCCGCTATGAGAAGTAAAATAATGTATCCGAGTTTCTCTATGTCTGAGAGGTTTGAGTTGACAACTC
TGCTGACCACTTCGGTCCCTGAATTTAGATGATCCTTCACATAACCTATTAACTCAAGGTACTTCTTACC
TAGCTCAAATATTTCTCCAGGCTTACCCAACCTGAATGCGACTAAGTCTGACCACTCTTTGAACTTCTCC
TTATCTTCAATTGGGAGACCCAATATTTTTGAGATAACTATTATTGGTAGTGGAACAGCTAACTTCTTCA
CTATGTCGTCTTCCCTAGGGTCAATTGAGTCTAATAGGCTTCTGGTGGTCTCCCTAATAAATGTCTCAAG
TGTCTGTAGCTTTTGAGGCGAGAATATATCTGCTGACATTGATCTTAACTCATCATGGAGAGGGGGATCT
GAGGTCAGCATGGTATACCTAGTGGGGATGTCGAACCTTATT
